>Addgene plasmid #235302 | EF1a-FXN-P2A-mRuby2(miRE.FF4)-TS.FF4x1-bGH | addgene full sequence | sequence record 474150 | Addgene NGS Result
GCCCGAGCTTAAGTAACTAACTAACAGGAAGAGTTTGTAGAAACGCAAAAAGGCCATCCGTCAGGATGGC
CTTCTGCTTAGTTTGATGCCTGGCAGTTTATGGCGGGCGTCCTGCCCGCCACCCTCCGGGCCGTTGCTTC
ACAACGTTCAAATCCGCTCCCGGCGGATTTGTCCTACTCAGGAGAGCGTTCACCGACAAACAACAGATAA
AACGAAAGGCCCAGTCTTCCGACTGAGCCTTTCGTTTTATTTGATGCCTGGCAGTTCCCTACTCTCGCTT
AGTAGTTAGACGTCCCCGAGATCCATGCTAGCGGTAATACGGTTATCCACAGAATCAGGGGATAACGCAG
GAAAGAACATGTGAGCAAAAGGCCAGCAAAAGGCCAGGAACCGTAAAAAGGCCGCGTTGCTGGCGTTTTT
CCATAGGCTCCGCCCCCCTGACGAGCATCACAAAAATCGACGCTCAAGTCAGAGGTGGCGAAACCCGACA
GGACTATAAAGATACCAGGCGTTTCCCCCTGGAAGCTCCCTCGTGCGCTCTCCTGTTCCGACCCTGCCGC
TTACCGGATACCTGTCCGCCTTTCTCCCTTCGGGAAGCGTGGCGCTTTCTCATAGCTCACGCTGTAGGTA
TCTCAGTTCGGTGTAGGTCGTTCGCTCCAAGCTGGGCTGTGTGCACGAACCCCCCGTTCAGCCCGACCGC
TGCGCCTTATCCGGTAACTATCGTCTTGAGTCCAACCCGGTAAGACACGACTTATCGCCACTGGCAGCAG
CCACTGGTAACAGGATTAGCAGAGCGAGGTATGTAGGCGGTGCTACAGAGTTCTTGAAGTGGTGGCCTAA
CTACGGCTACACTAGAAGAACAGTATTTGGTATCTGCGCTCTGCTGAAGCCAGTTACCTTCGGAAAAAGA
GTTGGTAGCTCTTGATCCGGCAAACAAACCACCGCTGGTAGCGGTGGTTTTTTTGTTTGCAAGCAGCAGA
TTACGCGCAGAAAAAAAGGATCTCAAGAAGATCCTTTGATCTTTTCTACGGGGTCTGACGCTCAGTGGAA
CGGGGCCCAATCTGAATAATGTTACAACCAATTAACCAATTCTGATTAGAAAAACTCATCGAGCATCAAA
TGAAACTGCAATTTATTCATATCAGGATTATCAATACCATATTTTTGAAAAAGCCGTTTCTGTAATGAAG
GAGAAAACTCACCGAGGCAGTTCCATAGGATGGCAAGATCCTGGTATCGGTCTGCGATTCCGACTCGTCC
AACATCAATACAACCTATTAATTTCCCCTCGTCAAAAATAAGGTTATCAAGTGAGAAATCACCATGAGTG
ACGACTGAATCCGGTGAGAATGGCAAAAGTTTATGCATTTCTTTCCAGACTTGTTCAACAGGCCAGCCAT
TACGCTCGTCATCAAAATCACTCGCATCAACCAAACCGTTATTCATTCGTGATTGCGCCTGAGCTAGACG
AAATACGCGATCGCTGTTAAAAGGACAATTACAAACAGGAATCGAATGCAACCGGCGCAGGAACACTGCC
AGCGCATCAACAATATTTTCACCTGAATCAGGATATTCTTCTAATACCTGGAATGCTGTTTTTCCGGGGA
TCGCAGTGGTGAGTAACCATGCATCACCAGGAGTACGGATAAAATGCTTGATGGTCGGAAGAGGCATAAA
TTCCGTCAGCCAGTTTAGTCTGACCATCTCATCTGTAACATCATTGGCAACGCTACCTTTGCCATGTTTC
AGAAACAACTCTGGCGCATCGGGCTTCCCATACAAGCGATAGATTGTCGCACCTGATTGCCCGACATTAT
CGCGAGCCCATTTATACCCATATAAATCAGCATCCATGTTGGAATTTAATCGCGGCCTCGACGTTTCCCG
TTGAATATGGCTCATAACACCCCTTGTATTACTGTTTATGTAAGCAGACAGTTTTATTGTTCATGATGAT
ATATTTTTATCTTGTGCAATGTAACATCAGAGATTTTGAGACACGGGCACCTGCAGTCTTCGTACTGCTC
CGGTGCCCGTCAGTGGGCAGAGCGCACATCGCCCACAGTCCCCGAGAAGTTGGGGGGAGGGGTCGGCAAT
TGAACCGGTGCCTAGAGAAGGTGGCGCGGGGTAAACTGGGAAAGTGATGTCGTGTACTGGCTCCGCCTTT
TTCCCGAGGGTGGGGGAGAACCGTATATAAGTGCAGTAGTCGCCGTGAACGTTCTTTTTCGCAACGGGTT
TGCCGCCAGAACACAGGTAAGTGCCGTGTGTGGTTCCCGCGGGCCTGGCCTCTTTACGGGTTATGGCCCT
TGCGTGCCTTGAATTACTTCCACGCCCCTGGCTGCAGTACGTGATTCTTGATCCCGAGCTTCGGGTTGGA
AGTGGGTGGGAGAGTTCGAGGCCTTGCGCTTAAGGAGCCCCTTCGCCTCGTGCTTGAGTTGAGGCCTGGC
TTGGGCGCTGGGGCCGCCGCGTGCGAATCTGGTGGCACCTTCGCGCCTGTCTCGCTGCTTTCGATAAGTC
TCTAGCCATTTAAAATTTTTGATGACCTGCTGCGACGCTTTTTTTCTGGCAAGATAGTCTTGTAAATGCG
GGCCAAGATCTGCACACTGGTATTTCGGTTTTTGGGGCCGCGGGCGGCGACGGGGCCCGTGCGTCCCAGC
GCACATGTTCGGCGAGGCGGGGCCTGCGAGCGCGGCCACCGAGAATCGGACGGGGGTAGTCTCAAGCTGG
CCGGCCTGCTCTGGTGCCTGGCCTCGCGCCGCCGTGTATCGCCCCGCCCTGGGCGGCAAGGCTGGCCCGG
TCGGCACCAGTTGCGTGAGCGGAAAGATGGCCGCTTCCCGGCCCTGCTGCAGGGAGCTCAAAATGGAGGA
CGCGGCGCTCGGGAGAGCGGGCGGGTGAGTCACCCACACAAAGGAAAAGGGCCTTTCCGTCCTCAGCCGT
CGCTTCATGTGACTCCACGGAGTACCGGGCGCCGTCCAGGCACCTCGATTAGTTCTCGAGCTTTTGGAGT
ACGTCGTCTTTAGGTTGGGGGGAGGGGTTTTATGCGATGGAGTTTCCCCACACTGAGTGGGTGGAGACTG
AAGTTAGGCCAGCTTGGCACTTGATGTAATTCTCCTTGGAATTTGCCCTTTTTGAGTTTGGATCTTGGTT
CATTCTCAAGCCTCAGACAGTGGTTCAAAGTTTTTTTCTTCCATTTCAGGTGTCGTGAGAGCTCGTTTAG
TGAACCGTCAGATCGCCTGGAGACGCCATCCACGCTGTAATGGCCACCATGTGGACTCTCGGGCGCCGCG
CAGTAGCCGGCCTCCTGGCGTCACCCAGCCCGGCCCAGGCCCAGACCCTCACCCGGGTCCCGCGGCCGGC
AGAGTTGGCCCCACTCTGCGGCCGCCGTGGCCTGCGCACCGACATCGATGCGACCTGCACGCCCCGCCGC
GCAAGTTCGAACCAACGTGGCCTCAACCAGATTTGGAATGTCAAAAAGCAGAGTGTCTATTTGATGAATT
TGAGGAAATCTGGAACTTTGGGCCACCCAGGCTCTCTAGATGAGACCACCTATGAAAGACTAGCAGAGGA
AACGCTGGACTCTTTAGCAGAGTTTTTTGAAGACCTTGCAGACAAGCCATACACGTTTGAGGACTATGAT
GTCTCCTTTGGGAGTGGTGTCTTAACTGTCAAACTGGGTGGAGATCTAGGAACCTATGTGATCAACAAGC
AGACGCCAAACAAGCAAATCTGGCTATCTTCTCCATCCAGTGGACCTAAGCGTTATGACTGGACTGGGAA
AAACTGGGTGTACTCCCACGACGGCGTGTCCCTCCATGAGCTGCTGGCCGCAGAGCTCACTAAAGCCTTA
AAAACCAAACTGGACTTGTCTTCCTTGGCCTATTCCGGAAAAGATGCTGGAAGCGGAGCTACTAACTTCA
GCCTGCTGAAGCAGGCTGGAGACGTGGAGGAGAACCCTGGACCTATGGTGTCTAAGGGCGAAGAGCTGAT
CAAGGAAAATATGCGTATGAAGGTAAGTGTGCTCGCTTCGGCAGCACATATACTATGTTGAATGAGGCTT
CAGTACTTTACAGAATCGTTGCCTGCACATCTTGGAAACACTTGCTGGGATTACTTCTTCAGGGACTTCT
TAACCCAACAGAAGGCTCGAGAAGGTATATTGCTGTTGACAGTGAGCGCCGCTTGAAGTCTTTAATTAAA
TAGTGAAGCCACAGATGTATTTAATTAAAGACTTCAAGCGGTGCCTACTGCCTCGGACTTCAAGGGGCTA
GAATTCAAGGGGCTACTTTAGGAGCAATTATCTTGTTTACTAAAACTGAATACCTTGCTATCTCTTTGAT
ACATTTTTACAAAGCTGAATTAAAATGGTATAAATTAAATCACTTTTTTCAATTGTACTAACTTCGAGTC
TTCTTTTTTTTTTTCACAGGTGGTCATGGAAGGTTCGGTCAACGGCCACCAATTCAAATGCACAGGTGAA
GGAGAAGGCAATCCGTACATGGGAACTCAAACCATGAGGATCAAAGTCATCGAGGGAGGACCCCTGCCAT
TTGCCTTTGACATTCTTGCCACGTCGTTCATGTATGGCAGCCGTACTTTTATCAAGTACCCGAAAGGCAT
TCCTGATTTCTTTAAACAGTCCTTTCCTGAGGGTTTTACTTGGGAAAGAGTTACGAGATACGAAGATGGT
GGAGTCGTCACCGTCATGCAGGACACCAGCCTTGAGGATGGCTGTCTCGTTTACCACGTCCAAGTCAGAG
GGGTAAACTTTCCCTCCAATGGTCCCGTGATGCAGAAGAAGACCAAGGGTTGGGAGCCTAATACAGAGAT
GATGTATCCAGCAGATGGTGGTCTGAGGGGATACACTCATATGGCACTGAAAGTTGATGGTGGTGGCCAT
CTGTCTTGCTCTTTCGTAACAACTTACAGGTCAAAAAAGACCGTCGGGAACATCAAGATGCCCGGTATCC
ATGCCGTTGATCACCGCCTGGAAAGGTTAGAGGAAAGTGACAATGAAATGTTCGTAGTACAACGCGAACA
CGCAGTTGCCAAGTTCGCCGGGCTTGGTGGTGGGATGGACGAGCTGTACAAGTAACAACAAGCTTGTGGC
CGCTTGAAGTCTTTAATTAAACCTAGGAGGAGTTGCACCTGTGCCTTCTAGTTGCCAGCCATCTGTTGTT
TGCCCCTCCCCCGTGCCTTCCTTGACCCTGGAAGGTGCCACTCCCACTGTCCTTTCCTAATAAAATGAGG
AAATTGCATCGCATTGTCTGAGTAGGTGTCATTCTATTCTGGGGGGTGGGGTGGGGCAGGACAGCAAGGG
GGAGGATTGGGAAGACAATAGCAGGCATGCTGGGGATGCGGTGGGCTCTATGGCGCTAGTAGACTGCAGG
TGG
Features (pLannotate 1.2.2; 13 found; start..end, strand, type, name):
     48..75      -  terminator     rrnB T2 terminator: transcription terminator T2 from the E. coli rrnB gene
    207..250     +  terminator     rrnB T1 terminator: Escherichia coli rrnB; transcription terminator T1 from the E. coli rrnB gene
    418..1006    -  rep_origin     ori: high-copy-number ColE1/pMB1/pBR322/pUC origin of replication
   1096..1905    -  CDS            KanR: aminoglycoside phosphotransferase; aph(3')-Ia; confers resistance to kanamycin in bacteria or G418 (Geneticin®) in eukaryotes
   2045..2256    +  promoter       EF-1α core promoter: core promoter for human elongation factor EF-1α
   2257..2370    +  intron         EF-1α intron A (fragment): intron upstream of the start codon of human EF-1α
   2996..3199    +  intron         EF-1α intron A: truncated intron upstream of the start codon of human EF-1α
   3208..3242    +  promoter       TRE3GV promoter (fragment): 3rd-generation Tet-responsive promoter that can be activated by binding of Tet-On® 3G, optimized for retroviral and lentiviral vectors
   3269..3898    +  CDS            FXN: FRDA_HUMAN - Also known as FRDA, X25. Experimental evidence at protein level: Swiss-Prot protein existence level 1. Promotes the biosynthesis of heme and assembly and repair of iron-sulfur clusters by delivering Fe(2+) to proteins involved in these pathways. May play a role in the protection against iron-catalyzed oxidative stress through its ability to catalyze the oxidation of Fe(2+) to Fe(3+); the oligomeric form but not the monomeric form has in vitro ferroxidase activity. May be able to store large amounts of iron in the form of a ferrihydrite mineral by oligomerization; however, the phys
   3965..4015    +  CDS            mRuby2 (fragment): mRuby2 is a basic (constitutively fluorescent) red fluorescent protein published in 2012, derived from Entacmaea quadricolor. It has moderate acid sensitivity.
   4274..4386    +  ncRNA          3' miR-30a: sequence downstream of the 71-nt precursor of the human miR-30a microRNA (Zeng et al., 2002) miRNA
   4428..5092    +  CDS            mRuby2 (fragment): monomeric red fluorescent protein derived from mRuby, with improved photophysical properties (Lam et al., 2012)
   5149..5373    +  polyA_signal   bGH poly(A) signal: bovine growth hormone polyadenylation signal
