[The description below was written by a language model from this plasmid's Addgene catalogue record and pLannotate feature annotations shown in this document.]
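Description:
EF1a-FXN-P2A-mRuby2(miRE.FF4)-TS.FF4x1-bGH is a mammalian expression and synthetic biology plasmid of about 5.4 kb, assembled by Golden Gate cloning into the small pShip.USI (upstream inverted) backbone. It is propagated in E. coli through a high-copy ColE1/pUC-type origin and selected with kanamycin via an aminoglycoside phosphotransferase gene. rrnB T1 and T2 terminators flank the bacterial portion, presumably insulating it from the mammalian cassette.

The payload is a single transcription unit driven by the human EF1a promoter, annotated as the core promoter followed by its intron A. It encodes human frataxin (FXN) joined through a P2A self-cleaving peptide to the red fluorescent protein mRuby2, so the two are made as separate proteins from one mRNA and fluorescence reports FXN output. The feature table shows the mRuby2 coding sequence split into two fragments with miR-30a-derived flanking sequence between them. This fits the construct name, which indicates a miRE-format synthetic microRNA (FF4) embedded within the reporter, presumably in an intron, although no intron is annotated there. According to the name, a single FF4 target site (TS.FF4x1) lies downstream of the coding sequence, ahead of the bGH polyadenylation signal; it is not annotated in the table. Because the transcript both produces the microRNA and carries its target, it represses itself, which forms the closed-loop ComMAND circuit described in the record. A short hit to a TRE3GV promoter just upstream of FXN is only a fragment and probably reflects shared leader sequence rather than Tet responsiveness.

The plasmid is intended to show controlled, dosage-limited expression of a therapeutically relevant transgene, FXN, in mammalian cells.
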