Addgene plasmid #235302: EF1a-FXN-P2A-mRuby2(miRE.FF4)-TS.FF4x1-bGH
Purpose: ComMAND closed-loop circuit regulating FXN-P2A-mRuby2 (therapeutically relevant gene)
Depositing lab: Kate Galloway. Depositing organization: Massachusetts Institute of Technology. Publication: Model-guided design of microRNA-based gene circuits supports precise dosage of transgenic cargoes into diverse primary cells. Love KS, Johnstone CP, Peterman EL, Gaglione S, Birnbaum ME, Galloway KE. Cell Syst. 2025 Apr 22:101269. doi: 10.1016/j.cels.2025.101269. PubMed 40300600.
Backbone
  Vector backbone: pShip.USI (upstream inverted)
  Backbone manufacturer: Galloway lab
  Backbone size w/o insert (bp): 2046
  Vector type: Mammalian Expression, Synthetic Biology
Growth in bacteria
  Bacterial resistance: Kanamycin, 50 μg/mL
  Growth temperature: 30°C
  Growth strain: NEB Stable
  Copy number: High Copy
Gene/Insert
  Gene/Insert name: FXN-P2A-mRuby2 (alt name: frataxin)
  Species: H. sapiens (human)
  Insert size (bp): 1407
  Entrez Gene: FXN (a.k.a. CyaY, FA, FARR, FRDA, X25)
  Promoter: EF1a (human EF1a)
  Cloning method: Golden Gate
  Sequencing primers: 5′ ATTL2 (CATCAGAGATTTTGAGACAC); 3′ gcgtttctacaaactcttcc
Resource information
  A portion of this plasmid was derived from a plasmid made by: Addgene #23620
Terms and licenses: Academic/Nonprofit Terms; Industry Terms: Not Available to Industry
Depositor comments: Alt name: pKG3191 ; Please visit https://doi.org/10.1101/2024.06.25.600629 for bioRxiv preprint.
How to cite: EF1a-FXN-P2A-mRuby2(miRE.FF4)-TS.FF4x1-bGH was a gift from Kate Galloway (Addgene plasmid # 235302 ; http://n2t.net/addgene:235302 ; RRID:Addgene_235302)
